>Addgene plasmid #24000 | pCI-SEP-GluR1 | addgene full sequence | sequence record 219893 | Addgene NGS Result
TTGGCTATTGGCCATTGCATACGTTGTATCTATATCATAATATGTACATTTATATTGGCTCATGTCCAAT
ATGACCGCCATGTTGGCATTGATTATTGACTAGTTATTAATAGTAATCAATTACGGGGTCATTAGTTCAT
AGCCCATATATGGAGTTCCGCGTTACATAACTTACGGTAAATGGCCCGCCTGGCTGACCGCCCAACGACC
CCCGCCCATTGACGTCAATAATGACGTATGTTCCCATAGTAACGCCAATAGGGACTTTCCATTGACGTCA
ATGGGTGGAGTATTTACGGTAAACTGCCCACTTGGCAGTACATCAAGTGTATCATATGCCAAGTCCGCCC
CCTATTGACGTCAATGACGGTAAATGGCCCGCCTGGCATTATGCCCAGTACATGACCTTACGGGACTTTC
CTACTTGGCAGTACATCTACGTATTAGTCATCGCTATTACCATGGTGATGCGGTTTTGGCAGTACACCAA
TGGGCGTGGATAGCGGTTTGACTCACGGGGATTTCCAAGTCTCCACCCCATTGACGTCAATGGGAGTTTG
TTTTGGCACCAAAATCAACGGGACTTTCCAAAATGTCGTAATAACCCCGCCCCGTTGACGCAAATGGGCG
GTAGGCGTGTACGGTGGGAGGTCTATATAAGCAGAGCTCGTTTAGTGAACCGTCAGATCACTAGAAGCTT
TATTGCGGTAGTTTATCACAGTTAAATTGCTAACGCAGTCAGTGCTTCTGACACAACAGTCTCGAACTTA
AGCTGCAGAAGTTGGTCGTGAGGCACTGGGCAGGTAAGTATCAAGGTTACAAGACAGGTTTAAGGAGACC
AATAGAAACTGGGCTTGTCGAGACAGAGAAGACTCTTGCGTTTCTGATAGGCACCTATTGGTCTTACTGA
CATCCACTTTGCCTTTCTCTCCACAGGTGTCCACTCCCAGTTCAATTACAGCTCTTAAGGCTAGAGTACT
TAATACGACTCACTATAGGCTAGTGGATCCCCCGGGCTGCAGGAATTCGGCACGAGCTCGGCTCCCCTTC
CAAGAGAAACAAGAGAAACCTCACGGAAGGAAGGGAGGAAGGAAAGAAGCAAGCAAGGAACTGCAGGAAG
AAAAGAGCCGGCAGAGCATCAAGAAGAATCGAAGGGAGGGGAGGGAAGACCAAATCTATGGTTGGACCAG
GGCTTCTTTTTCGCCAATGTAAAAAGGAATATGCCGTACATCTTTGCCTTTTTCTGCACCGGTTTTCTAG
GTGCGGTTGTGGGTGCCAATTTCCCTAGGAGTAAAGGAGAAGAACTTTTCACTGGAGTTGTCCCAATTCT
TGTTGAATTAGATGGTGATGTTAATGGGCACAAATTTTCTGTCAGTGGAGAGGGTGAAGGTGATGCAACA
TACGGAAAACTTACCCTTAAATTTATTTGCACTACTGGAAAACTACCTGTTCCTTGGCCAACACTTGTCA
CTACTTTAACTTATGGTGTTCAATGCTTTTCAAGATACCCAGATCATATGAAACGGCATGACTTTTTCAA
GAGTGCCATGCCCGAAGGTTATGTACAGGAAAGAACTATATTTTTCAAAGATGACGGGAACTACAAGACA
CGTGCTGAAGTCAAGTTTGAAGGTGATACCCTTGTTAATAGAATCGAGTTAAAAGGTATTGATTTTAAAG
AAGATGGAAACATTCTTGGACACAAATTGGAATACAACTATAACGATCACCAGGTGTACATCATGGCAGA
CAAACAAAAGAATGGAATCAAAGCTAACTTCAAAATTAGACACAACATTGAAGATGGAGGCGTTCAACTA
GCAGACCATTATCAACAAAATACTCCAATTGGCGATGGGCCCGTCCTTTTACCAGACAACCATTACCTGT
TTACAACTTCTACTCTTTCGAAAGATCCCAACGAAAAGAGAGACCACATGGTCCTTCTTGAGTTTGTAAC
AGCTGCTGGGATTACACATGGCATGGATGAACTATACAAAGCTAGCCCCAACAATATCCAGATAGGGGGG
TTATTTCCAAACCAACAATCACAGGAACATGCGGCTTTTAGGTTTGCTTTGTCACAACTCACGGAGCCCC
CCAAGCTGCTTCCCCAGATCGATATTGTGAACATCAGCGACAGCTTTGAGATGACTTACCGTTTCTGTTC
CCAGTTCTCCAAAGGAGTCTATGCCATCTTTGGATTTTATGAACGAAGGACTGTCAACATGCTGACCTCC
TTCTGTGGGGCCCTCCATGTGTGCTTCATTACTCCAAGTTTTCCTGTTGACACATCCAATCAATTTGTCC
TTCAGCTACGCCCGGAACTACAGGAAGCTCTCATTAGCATTATCGACCATTACAAGTGGCAAACCTTTGT
CTACATTTATGATGCTGACCGGGGCCTGTCAGTCCTGCAGAGAGTCTTGGATACAGCCGCAGAGAAGAAC
TGGCAGGTAACGGCTGTCAACATTCTGACAACCACCGAGGAAGGATACCGGATGCTCTTTCAGGACCTGG
AGAAGAAAAAGGAGAGGCTGGTGGTGGTTGACTGTGAATCAGAACGCCTCAACGCCATCCTGGGCCAGAT
CGTGAAGCTAGAAAAGAATGGCATCGGGTACCACTACATCCTCGCCAATCTGGGCTTCATGGACATTGAC
TTAAATAAGTTCAAGGAGAGCGGAGCCAATGTGACAGGTTTCCAGCTGGTGAACTACACAGACACGATCC
CAGCCAGAATCATGCAGCAATGGAGGACAAGTGACTCCCGAGACCATACCAGGGTGGACTGGAAGAGGCC
AAAGTACACTTCTGCTCTCACCTATGATGGTGTCAAGGTGATGGCTGAGGCCTTCCAAAGCCTGCGGAGG
CAGAGGATTGACATATCCCGCCGGGGGAATGCTGGGGACTGTCTGGCTAACCCAGCTGTGCCCTGGGGTC
AAGGGATCGACATCCAGAGAGCCCTGCAGCAGGTGCGCTTCGAAGGTTTGACAGGAAATGTGCAGTTCAA
CGAGAAAGGGCGCCGGACCAATTACACCCTCCACGTGATCGAAATGAAACATGATGGAATCCGAAAGATT
GGTTACTGGAATGAAGACGATAAATTTGTCCCCGCAGCCACCGACGCTCAGGCTGGAGGGGACAACTCAA
GCGTCCAGAATAGGACCTACATCGTCACTACTATCCTCGAAGATCCTTACGTGATGCTTAAAAAGAATGC
CAACCAGTTTGAGGGCAATGACCGCTATGAGGGCTACTGTGTGGAGCTGGCTGCAGAGATCGCCAAGCAC
GTGGGCTACTCCTACCGACTTGAGATTGTCAGCGACGGCAAATATGGAGCCCGGGATCCCGACACAAAGG
CTTGGAATGGCATGGTGGGAGAACTGGTCTATGGAAGAGCAGACGTGGCTGTGGCTCCCTTGACCATAAC
CTTGGTCCGGGAGGAAGTCATCGACTTCTCCAAGCCATTCATGAGTTTGGGAATCTCCATTATGATTAAG
AAGCCACAGAAGTCCAAGCCAGGTGTCTTCTCCTTTCTTGACCCTTTGGCCTATGAGATCTGGATGTGTA
TAGTGTTTGCCTACATTGGAGTGAGCGTCGTCCTCTTCCTGGTCAGCCGTTTCAGCCCCTACGAATGGCA
CAGCGAAGAGTTTGAAGAGGGACGAGACCAGACAACCAGTGACCAGTCAAATGAGTTTGGCATATTCAAC
AGCCTGTGGTTCTCCCTGGGGGCCTTCATGCAGCAAGGATGTGACATTTCCCCCAGGTCCCTGTCCGGAC
GCATCGTCGGCGGCGTCTGGTGGTTCTTCACTTTGATCATCATCTCCTCGTACACAGCCAACCTGGCTGC
CTTCCTGACTGTGGAGAGGATGGTGTCTCCCATTGAGAGTGCAGAGGACCTGGCAAAGCAGACGGAAATT
GCTTATGGGACATTGGAAGCAGGCTCCACTAAGGAGTTCTTCAGGAGATCTAAAATCGCTGTGTTTGAGA
AGATGTGGACATACATGAAGTCTGCAGAACCATCCGTGTTTGTTCGGACCACAGAGGAAGGCATGATCAG
AGTGAGAAAATCTAAAGGCAAATACGCCTACCTCCTGGAGTCCACCATGAATGAGTATATTGAGCAACGA
AAGCCCTGTGACACCATGAAAGTGGGAGGTAACTTGGATTCCAAAGGCTATGGCATTGCGACACCCAAGG
GGTCCGCCCTGAGAAATCCAGTAAACCTGGCAGTGTTAAAACTGAACGAGCAGGGGCTTTTGGACAAATT
GAAAAACAAATGGTGGTACGACAAGGGCGAGTGCGGCAGCGGGGGAGGTGACTCCAAGGACAAGACCAGC
GCTTTGAGCCTCAGCAATGTGGCAGGCGTGTTCTACATCCTGATTGGAGGGCTGGGACTGGCCATGCTGG
TTGCCTTAATCGAGTTCTGCTACAAATCCCGTAGCGAGTCGAAGCGGATGAAGGGTTTCTGTTTGATCCC
ACAGCAATCCATCAATGAAGCCATACGGACATCGACCCTCCCCCGGAACAGTGGGGCAGGAGCCAGCGGA
GGAGGCGGCAGTGGAGAGAATGGCCGGGTGGTCAGCCAGGACTTCCCCAAGTCCATGCAATCCATTCCCT
GCATGAGTCACAGTTCAGGGATGCCCTTGGGAGCCACAGGATTGTAACTGGAGCAGACAGGAAACCCTTG
GGGAGCAGGCTCAGGCTTCCACAGCCCCATCCCAAGCCCTTCAGTGCCAAAAAAAAAAAAAAAAAAAACT
CGAGAATTCACGCGTGGTACCTCTAGAGTCGACCCGGGCGGCCGCTTCGAGCAGACATGATAAGATACAT
TGATGAGTTTGGACAAACCACAACTAGAATGCAGTGAAAAAAATGCTTTATTTGTGAAATTTGTGATGCT
ATTGCTTTATTTGTAACCATTATAAGCTGCAATAAACAAGTTAACAACAACAATTGCATTCATTTTATGT
TTCAGGTTCAGGGGGAGATGTGGGAGGTTTTTTAAAGCAAGTAAAACCTCTACAAATGTGGTAAAATCGA
TAAGGATCCGGGCTGGCGTAATAGCGAAGAGGCCCGCACCGATCGCCCTTCCCAACAGTTGCGCAGCCTG
AATGGCGAATGG
[124 nt withheld, positions 5123-5246]
C
[91 nt withheld, positions 5248-5338]
A
[49 nt withheld, positions 5340-5388]
CCTTTGACGTTGGAGTCCACGTTCTTT
[37 nt withheld, positions 5416-5452]
ACCCTATCTCGGTCTATTCTTTTGATTTATAAGGGATTTTGCCGATTTCGGCCTATTGGTTAAAAAATGA
GCTGATTTAACAAAAATTTAACGCGAATTTTAACAAAATATTAACGCTTACAATTTCCTGATGCGGTATT
TTCTCCTTACGCATCTGTGCGGTATTTCACACCGCATATGGTGCACTCTCAGTACAATCTGCTCTGATGC
CGCATAGTTAAGCCAGCCCCGACACCCGCCAACACCCGCTGACGCGCCCTGACGGGCTTGTCTGCTCCCG
GCATCCGCTTACAGACAAGCTGTGACCGTCTCCGGGAGCTGCATGTGTCAGAGGTTTTCACCGTCATCAC
CGAAACGCGCGAGACGAAAGGGCCTCGTGATACGCCTATTTTTATAGGTTAATGTCATGATAATAATGGT
TTCTTAGACGTCAGGTGGCACTTTTCGGGGAAATGTGCGCGGAACCCCTATTTGTTTATTTTTCTAAATA
CATTCAAATATGTATCCGCTCATGAGACAATAACCCTGATAAATGCTTCAATAATATTGAAAAAGGAAGA
GTATGAGTATTCAACATTTCCGTGTCGCCCTTATTCCCTTTTTTGCGGCATTTTGCCTTCCTGTTTTTGC
TCACCCAGAAACGCTGGTGAAAGTAAAAGATGCTGAAGATCAGTTGGGTGCACGAGTGGGTTACATCGAA
CTGGATCTCAACAGCGGTAAGATCCTTGAGAGTTTTCGCCCCGAAGAACGTTTTCCAATGATGAGCACTT
TTAAAGTTCTGCTATGTGGCGCGGTATTATCCCGTATTGACGCCGGGCAAGAGCAACTCGGTCGCCGCAT
ACACTATTCTCAGAATGACTTGGTTGAGTACTCACCAGTCACAGAAAAGCATCTTACGGATGGCATGACA
GTAAGAGAATTATGCAGTGCTGCCATAACCATGAGTGATAACACTGCGGCCAACTTACTTCTGACAACGA
TCGGAGGACCGAAGGAGCTAACCGCTTTTTTGCACAACATGGGGGATCATGTAACTCGCCTTGATCGTTG
GGAACCGGAGCTGAATGAAGCCATACCAAACGACGAGCGTGACACCACGATGCCTGTAGCAATGGCAACA
ACGTTGCGCAAACTATTAACTGGCGAACTACTTACTCTAGCTTCCCGGCAACAATTAATAGACTGGATGG
AGGCGGATAAAGTTGCAGGACCACTTCTGCGCTCGGCCCTTCCGGCTGGCTGGTTTATTGCTGATAAATC
TGGAGCCGGTGAGCGTGGGTCTCGCGGTATCATTGCAGCACTGGGGCCAGATGGTAAGCCCTCCCGTATC
GTAGTTATCTACACGACGGGGAGTCAGGCAACTATGGATGAACGAAATAGACAGATCGCTGAGATAGGTG
CCTCACTGATTAAGCATTGGTAACTGTCAGACCAAGTTTACTCATATATACTTTAGATTGATTTAAAACT
TCATTTTTAATTTAAAAGGATCTAGGTGAAGATCCTTTTTGATAATCTCATGACCAAAATCCCTTAACGT
GAGTTTTCGTTCCACTGAGCGTCAGACCCCGTAGAAAAGATCAAAGGATCTTCTTGAGATCCTTTTTTTC
TGCGCGTAATCTGCTGCTTGCAAACAAAAAAACCACCGCTACCAGCGGTGGTTTGTTTGCCGGATCAAGA
GCTACCAACTCTTTTTCCGAAGGTAACTGGCTTCAGCAGAGCGCAGATACCAAATACTGTTCTTCTAGTG
TAGCCGTAGTTAGGCCACCACTTCAAGAACTCTGTAGCACCGCCTACATACCTCGCTCTGCTAATCCTGT
TACCAGTGGCTGCTGCCAGTGGCGATAAGTCGTGTCTTACCGGGTTGGACTCAAGACGATAGTTACCGGA
TAAGGCGCAGCGGTCGGGCTGAACGGGGGGTTCGTGCACACAGCCCAGCTTGGAGCGAACGACCTACACC
GAACTGAGATACCTACAGCGTGAGCTATGAGAAAGCGCCACGCTTCCCGAAGGGAGAAAGGCGGACAGGT
ATCCGGTAAGCGGCAGGGTCGGAACAGGAGAGCGCACGAGGGAGCTTCCAGGGGGAAACGCCTGGTATCT
TTATAGTCCTGTCGGGTTTCGCCACCTCTGACTTGAGCGTCGATTTTTGTGATGCTCGTCAGGGGGGCGG
AGCCTATGGAAAAACGCCAGCAACGCGGCCTTTTTACGGTTCCTGGCCTTTTGCTGGCCTTTTGCTCACA
TGGCTCGACAGATCTTCAATATTGGCCATTAGCCATATTATTCATTGGTTATATAGCATAAATCAATA
Features (pLannotate 1.2.2; 16 found; start..end, strand, type, name):
     87..464     +  enhancer       CMV enhancer: human cytomegalovirus immediate early enhancer
    466..665     +  promoter       CMV promoter: human cytomegalovirus (CMV) immediate early promoter
    804..936     +  intron         chimeric intron: chimera between introns from human β-globin and immunoglobulin heavy chain genes
    981..999     +  promoter       T7 promoter: promoter for bacteriophage T7 RNA polymerase
   1000..1029    +  misc_feature   MCS (fragment): pBluescript multiple cloning site
   1289..2000    +  CDS            superecliptic pHluorin (fragment): pH-sensitive mutant of green fluorescent protein (Ng et al., 2002) excited strongly by blue light at neutral pH but minimally fluorescent at acidic pH
   2007..4664    +  CDS            Gria1: GRIA1_RAT - Also known as Glur1. Experimental evidence at protein level: Swiss-Prot protein existence level 1. Ionotropic glutamate receptor. L-glutamate acts as an excitatory neurotransmitter at many synapses in the central nervous system. Binding of the excitatory neurotransmitter L-glutamate induces a conformation change, leading to the opening of the cation channel, and thereby converts the chemical signal to an electrical impulse. The receptor then desensitizes rapidly and enters a transient inactive state, characterized by the presence of bound agonist. In the presence of CACNG4 or CACNG
   4821..4942    -  polyA_signal   SV40 poly(A) signal: SV40 polyadenylation signal
   4965..5033    -  CDS            large T antigen (fragment): large T antigen from SV40 (simian virus 40)
   5052..5119    +  CDS            lacZα (fragment): LacZα fragment of β-galactosidase; lacZ fragment
   5123..5551    +  rep_origin     f1 ori (sequence partly withheld): f1 bacteriophage origin of replication; arrow indicates direction of (+) strand synthesis
   5579..5678    -  misc_feature   bom (fragment): basis of mobility region from pBR322
   5780..5815    -  CDS            rop (fragment): Rop protein, which maintains plasmids at low copy number; rop
   5910..6014    +  promoter       AmpR promoter: bla
   6015..6875    +  CDS            AmpR: β-lactamase; bla; confers resistance to ampicillin, carbenicillin, and related antibiotics
   7046..7634    +  rep_origin     ori: high-copy-number ColE1/pMB1/pBR322/pUC origin of replication
