[The description below was written by a language model from this plasmid's Addgene catalogue record and pLannotate feature annotations shown in this document.]
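Description:
pCI-SEP-GluR1 is a mammalian expression plasmid built on the pCI backbone, with a sequenced length of about 7.8 kb. It encodes the rat AMPA-type glutamate receptor subunit GluR1 (Gria1, also called GluA1) tagged with superecliptic pHluorin (SEP). In bacteria it is maintained through a high-copy ColE1/pUC-type origin and selected with ampicillin via the β-lactamase gene. An f1 origin is also present, which in principle allows single-stranded DNA production. Short fragments annotated as lacZα, bom, rop and SV40 large T antigen appear to be backbone remnants rather than functional elements.

Expression is driven by the human cytomegalovirus immediate early enhancer and promoter. A chimeric β-globin/immunoglobulin intron follows, a standard pCI feature that tends to improve mRNA processing and expression, and an SV40 polyadenylation signal lies downstream of the insert. A T7 promoter sits just upstream of the coding region and serves as a sequencing primer site. According to the catalogue entry, the native GluR1 signal peptide (residues 1–22) is placed ahead of SEP, which is in turn fused to the N-terminus of the receptor. The tag should therefore end up on the extracellular, or lumenal, side of the mature protein. The feature table annotates the SEP and Gria1 coding segments but not the signal peptide separately, and the cloning sites are not recorded.

SEP is a pH-sensitive GFP variant that fluoresces strongly at neutral pH and is largely quenched in acidic compartments. Receptors in intracellular vesicles are therefore dim, while those exposed at the cell surface are bright. The associated publication concerns glutamate receptor exocytosis and spine enlargement during chemically induced long-term potentiation, consistent with use of this construct for live imaging of GluR1 surface delivery in neurons.
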