Addgene plasmid #24000: pCI-SEP-GluR1
Depositing lab: Robert Malinow. Depositing organization: University of California, San Diego (UCSD). Publication: Glutamate receptor exocytosis and spine enlargement during chemically induced long-term potentiation. Kopec CD, Li B, Wei W, Boehm J, Malinow R. J Neurosci. 2006 Feb 15. 26(7):2000-9. 10.1523/JNEUROSCI.3918-05.2006 PubMed 16481433.
Backbone
  Vector backbone: pCI
  Backbone size w/o insert (bp): 4000
  Vector type: Mammalian Expression
Growth in bacteria
  Bacterial resistance: Ampicillin, 100 μg/mL
  Growth temperature: 37°C
  Growth strain: DH5alpha
  Copy number: Unknown
Gene/Insert
  Gene/Insert name: GluR1
  Species: R. norvegicus (rat)
  Entrez Gene: Gria1 (a.k.a. GluA1, gluR-A)
  Promoter: CMV
  Tag / fusion protein: GluR1 signal peptide (aa1-22) (N terminal on insert); SEP (superecliptic pHluorin) (N terminal on insert)
  Cloning method: Restriction Enzyme; 5′ cloning site unknown (unknown if destroyed); 3′ cloning site unknown (unknown if destroyed)
  Sequencing primers: 5′ T7; 3′ EBV-rev
Terms and licenses: Academic/Nonprofit Terms; Industry Terms: Not Available to Industry
How to cite: pCI-SEP-GluR1 was a gift from Robert Malinow (Addgene plasmid # 24000 ; http://n2t.net/addgene:24000 ; RRID:Addgene_24000)
