>Addgene plasmid #24000 | pCI-SEP-GluR1 | addgene partial sequence | sequence record 91426 | EBV-rev 5'-GTGGTTTGTCCAAACTCATC-3'
GAGCGGCCGCCCGGGTCGACTCTAGAGGTACCACGCGTGAATTCTCGAGTTTTTTTTTTTTTTTTTTTTG
GCACTGAAGGGCTTGGGATGGGGCTGTGGAAGCCTGAGCCTGCTCCCCAAGGGTTTCCTGTCTGCTCCAG
TTACAATCCTGTGGCTCCCAAGGGCATCCCTGAACTGTGACTCATGCAGGGAATGGATTGCATGGACTTG
GGGAAGTCCTGGCTGACCACCCGGCCATTCTCTCCACTGCCGCCTCCTCCGCTGGCTCCTGCCCCACTGT
TCCGGGGGAGGGTCGATGTCCGTATGGCTTCATTGATGGATTGCTGTGGGATCAAACAGAAACCCTTCAT
CCGCTTCGACTCGCTACGGGATTTGTAGCAGAACTCGATTAAGGCAACCAGCATGGCCAGTCCCAGCCCT
CCAATCAGGATGTAGAACACGCCTGCCACATTGCTGAGGCTCAAAGCGCTGGTCTTGTCCTTGGAGTCAC
CTCCCCCGCTGCCGCACTCGCCCTTGTCGTACCACCATTTGTTTTTCAATTTGTCCAAAAGCCCCTGCTC
GTTCAGTTTTAACACTGCCAGGTTTACTGGATTTCTCAGGGCGGACCCCTTGGGTGTCGCAATGCCATAG
CCTTTGGAATCCAAGTTACCTCCCACTTTCATGGTGTCACAGGGCTTTCGTTGCTCAATATACTCATTCA
TGGTGGACTCCAGGAGGTAGGCGTATTTGCCTTTAGATTTTCTCACTCTGATCATGCCTTCCTCTGTGGT
CCGAACAAACACGGATGGTTCTGCAGACTTCATGTATGTCCACATCTTCTCAAACACAGCGATTTTAGAT
CTCCTGAAG
