>Addgene plasmid #24000 | pCI-SEP-GluR1 | addgene partial sequence | sequence record 108392 | T7 5'-TAATACGACTCACTATAGGG-3'
AGCTCGGCTCCCCTTCCAAGAGAAACAAGAGAAACCTCACGGAAGGAAGGGAGGAAGGAAAGAAGCAAGC
AAGGAACTGCAGGAAGAAAAGAGCCGGCAGAGCATCAAGAAGAATCGAAGGGAGGGGAGGGAAGACCAAA
TCTATGGTTGGACCAGGGCTTCTTTTTCGCCAATGTAAAAAGGAATATGCCGTACATCTTTGCCTTTTTC
TGCACCGGTTTTCTAGGTGCGGTTGTGGGTGCCAATTTCCCTAGGAGTAAAGGAGAAGAACTTTTCACTG
GAGTTGTCCCAATTCTTGTTGAATTAGATGGTGATGTTAATGGGCACAAATTTTCTGTCAGTGGAGAGGG
TGAAGGTGATGCAACATACGGAAAACTTACCCTTAAATTTATTTGCACTACTGGAAAACTACCTGTTCCT
TGGCCAACACTTGTCACTACTTTAACTTATGGTGTTCAATGCTTTTCAAGATACCCAGATCATATGAAAC
GGCATGACTTTTTCAAGAGTGCCATGCCCGAAGGTTATGTACAGGAAAGAACTATATTTTTCAAAGATGA
CGGGAACTACAAGACACGTGCTGAAGTCAAGTTTGAAGGTGATACCCTTGTTAATAGAATCGAGTTAAAA
GGTATTGATTTTAAAGAAGATGGAAACATTCTTGGACACAAATTGGAATACAACTATAACGATCACCAGG
TGTACATCATGGCAGACAAACAAAAGAATGGAATCAAAGCTAACTTCAAAATTAGACACAACATTGAAGA
TGGAGGCGTTCAACTAGCAGACCATTATCAACAAAATACTCC
