>Addgene plasmid #24000 | pCI-SEP-GluR1 | addgene partial sequence | sequence record 117015 | GFP-F 5'-GGTCCTTCTTGAGTTTGTAAC-3'
CTATACAAAGCTAGCCCCAACAATATCCAGATAGGGGGGTTATTTCCAAACCAACAATCACAGGAACATG
CGGCTTTTAGGTTTGCTTTGTCACAACTCACGGAGCCCCCCAAGCTGCTTCCCCAGATCGATATTGTGAA
CATCAGCGACAGCTTTGAGATGACTTACCGTTTCTGTTCCCAGTTCTCCAAAGGAGTCTATGCCATCTTT
GGATTTTATGAACGAAGGACTGTCAACATGCTGACCTCCTTCTGTGGGGCCCTCCATGTGTGCTTCATTA
CTCCAAGTTTTCCTGTTGACACATCCAATCAATTTGTCCTTCAGCTACGCCCGGAACTACAGGAAGCTCT
CATTAGCATTATCGACCATTACAAGTGGCAAACCTTTGTCTACATTTATGATGCTGACCGGGGCCTGTCA
GTCCTGCAGAGAGTCTTGGATACAGCCGCAGAGAAGAACTGGCAGGTAACGGCTGTCAACATTCTGACAA
CCACCGAGGAAGGATACCGGATGCTCTTTCAGGACCTGGAGAAGAAAAAGGAGAGGCTGGTGGTGGTTGA
CTGTGAATCAGAACGCCTCAACGCCATCCTGGGCCAGATCGTGAAGCTAGAAAAGAATGGCATCGGGTAC
CACTACATCCTCGCCAATCTGGGCTTCATGGACATTGACTTAAATAAGTTCAAGGAGAGCGGAGCCAATG
TGACAGGTTTCCAGCTGGTGAACTACACAGACACGATCCCAGCCAGAATCATGCAGCAATGGAGGACAAG
TGACTCCCGAGACCATACCAGGGTGGACTGGAAGAGGCCAAAGTACACTTCTGCTCTCACCTATGATGGT
GTCAAGGTGATGGCTGAGGCCTTCCAAAGCCTGCGGAGGCAGAGGATTGACATATCCCGCCGGGGG
